>Addgene plasmid #8952 | Rc/CMV cyclin D1 K112E HA | addgene full sequence | sequence record 132751 | Addgene NGS Result
AGCGCCCAATACGCAAACCGCCTCTCCCCGCGCGTTGGCCGATTCATTAATGCAGCTGGCACGACAGGTT
TCCCGACTGGAAAGCGGGCAGTGAGCGCAACGCAATTAATGTGAGTTAGCTCACTCATTAGGCACCCCAG
GCTTTACACTTTATGCTTCCGGCTCGTATGTTGTGTGGAATTGTGAGCGGATAACAATTTCACACAGGAA
ACAGCTATGACCATGATTACGCCAAGCTCTCGAGGTCGACGGATCCAGACATGATAAGATACATTGATGA
GTTTGGACAAACCACAACTAGAATGCAGTGAAAAAAATGCTTTATTTGTGAAATTTGTGATGCTATTGCT
TTATTTGTAACCATTATAAGCTGCAATAAACAAGTTGGGGTGGGCGAAGAACTCCAGCATGAGATCCCCG
CGCTGGAGGATCATCCAGCCGGCGTCCCGGAAAACGATTCCGAAGCCCAACCTTTCATAGAAGGCGGCGG
TGGAATCGAAATCTCGTGATGGCAGGTTGGGCGTCGCTTGGTCGGTCATTTCGAACCCCAGAGTCCCGCT
CAGAAGAACTCGTCAAGAAGGCGATAGAAGGCGATGCGCTGCGAATCGGGAGCGGCGATACCGTAAAGCA
CGAGGAAGCGGTCAGCCCATTCGCCGCCAAGCTCTTCAGCAATATCACGGGTAGCCAACGCTATGTCCTG
ATAGCGGTCCGCCACACCCAGCCGGCCACAGTCGATGAATCCAGAAAAGCGGCCATTTTCCACCATGATA
TTCGGCAAGCAGGCATCGCCATGGGTCACGACGAGATCCTCGCCGTCGGGCATGCGCGCCTTGAGCCTGG
CGAACAGTTCGGCTGGCGCGAGCCCCTGATGCTCTTCGTCCAGATCATCCTGATCGACAAGACCGGCTTC
CATCCGAGTACGTGCTCGCTCGATGCGATGTTTCGCTTGGTGGTCGAATGGGCAGGTAGCCGGATCAAGC
GTATGCAGCCGCCGCATTGCATCAGCCATGATGGATACTTTCTCGGCAGGAGCAAGGTGAGATGACAGGA
GATCCTGCCCCGGCACTTCGCCCAATAGCAGCCAGTCCCTTCCCGCTTCAGTGACAACGTCGAGCACAGC
TGCGCAAGGAACGCCCGTCGTGGCCAGCCACGATAGCCGCGCTGCCTCGTCCTGCAGTTCATTCAGGGCA
CCGGACAGGTCGGTCTTGACAAAAAGAACCGGGCGCCCCTGCGCTGACAGCCGGAACACGGCGGCATCAG
AGCAGCCGATTGTCTGTTGTGCCCAGTCATAGCCGAATAGCCTCTCCACCCAAGCGGCCGGAGAACCTGC
GTGCAATCCATCTTGTTCAATCATGCGAAACGATCCTCATCCTGTCTCTTGATCAGATCCGAAAATGGAT
ATCCAAGCTCCCGGGAGCTTTTTGCAAAAGCCTAGGCCTCCAAAAAAGCCTCCTCACTACTTCTGGAATA
GCTCAGAGGCCGAGGCGGCCTCGGCCTCTGCATAAATAAAAAAAATTAGTCAGCCATGGGGCGGAGAATG
GGCGGAACTGGGCGGAGTTAGGGGCGGGATGGGCGGAGTTAGGGGCGGGACTATGGTTGCTGACTAATTG
AGATGCATGCTTTGCATACTTCTGCCTGCTGGGGAGCCTGGGGACTTTCCACACCTGGTTGCTGACTAAT
TGAGATGCATGCTTTGCATACTTCTGCCTGCTGGGGAGCCTGGGGACTTTCCACACCCTAACTGACACAC
ATTCCACAGAATTCGAGCTCGGTACCC
[37 nt withheld, positions 1778-1814]
AGATTGTATAAGCAAATATTTAAATTGTAAGCGTTAATATTTTGTTAAAATTCGCGTTAAATTTTTGTTA
AATCAGCTCATTTTTTAACCAATAGGCCGAAATCGGCAAAATCCCTTATAAATCAAAAGAATAGACCGAG
ATAGGGT
[37 nt withheld, positions 1962-1998]
AAAGAACGTGGACTCCAACGTCAAAGG
[49 nt withheld, positions 2026-2074]
T
[91 nt withheld, positions 2076-2166]
G
[124 nt withheld, positions 2168-2291]
GGGGATCCCCCCTCGAGCCCCAGCTGGTTCTTTCCGCCTCAGAAGCCATAGAGCCCACCGCATCCCCAGC
ATGCCTGCTATTGTCTTCCCAATCCTCCCCCTTGCTGTCCTGCCCCACCCCACCCCCCAGAATAGAATGA
CACCTACTCAGACAATGCGATGCAATTTCCTCATTTTATTAGGAAAGGACAGTGGGAGTGGCACCTTCCA
GGGTCAAGGAAGGCACGGGGGAGGGGCAAACAACAGATGGCTGGCAACTAGAAGGCACAGTCGAGGCTGA
TCAGCGAGCTCTAGCATTTAGGTGACACTATAGAATAGGGCCCTCTAGATGCATGCTCGAGCGGCCGCCA
AGCTTTCCCTTCTGGTATCAAAATGCTCCGGATCAGATATCGGCGTAGTCCGGGACGTCGTAGGGGTAGC
CGATGTCCACGTCCCGCACGTCGGTGGGTGTGCAAGCCAGGTCCACCTCCTCCTCCTCCTCTTCCTCCTC
CTCGGCGGCCTTGGGGTCCATGTTCTGCTGGGCCTGGCGCAGGCTTGACTCCAGCAGAGCTTCGATCTGC
TCCTGGCAGGCCCGGAGGCAGTCTGGGTCACACTTGATCACTCTGGAGAGGAAGCGTGTGAGGCGGTAGT
AGGACAGGAAGTTGTTGGGGCTCCTCAGGTTCAGGCCTTGCACTGCGGCCACCACGCTCCCCGCTGCCAC
CATGGAGGGCGGATTGGAAATGAACTTCACATCTGTGGCACAGAGGGCAACGAAGGTCTGCGCGTGTTTG
CGGATGATCTGTTTGTTCTCCTCCGCCTCTGGCATTTTGGAGAGGAAGTGTTCAATGAAATCGTGCGGGG
TCATTGCGGCCAGGTTCCACTTGAGCTTGTTCACCAGGAGCAGCTCCATTTGCAGCAGCTCCTCGGGCCG
GATGGAGTTGTCGGTGTAGATGCACAGCTTCTCGGCCGTCAGGGGGATGGTCTCCTTCATCTCAGAGGCC
ACGAACATGCAAGTGGCCCCCAGGAGCTGCAGGCGGCTCTTTTTCACGGGCTCCAGCGACAGGAAGCGGT
CCAGGTAGTTCATGGCCAGCGGGAAGACCTCCTCCTCGCACTTCTGTTCCTCGCAGACCTCCAGCATCCA
GGTGGCGACGATCTTCCGCATGGACGGCAGGACCTCCTTCTGCACACATTTGAAGTAGGACACCGAGGGC
GCGCAGGTCTCCTCCGCCTTCAGCATGGCCCGCAGCACCCGGTCGTTGAGGAGGTTGGCATCGGGGTACG
CGCGGCGGATGGTTTCCACTTCGCAGCACAGGAGCTGGTGTTCCATGGCTGGGGCTCTTCCTGGGCAGCT
GGGGAGGGCTGTGGGTCCTGGCTGGGTCCGCGCTCGGCTCTCGCTTCTGCTGCCCCGCGCTCCCTCGCGC
TCTTCTGCCCCTCGCCGGAGCGTGCGGACTCTGCTGCTCGCTGCTACTGCGCCCCCGAATTTGGCGGCCG
TTACTAGTGGATCCGAGCTCGGTACCAAGCTTGGGTCTCCCTATAGTGAGTCGTATTAATTTCGATAAGC
CAGTAAGCAGTGGGTTCTCTAGTTAGCCAGAGAGCTCTGCTTATATAGACCTCCCACCGTACACGCCTAC
CGCCCATTTGCGTCAATGGGGCGGAGTTGTTACGACATTTTGGAAAGTCCCGTTGATTTTGGTGCCAAAA
CAAACTCCCATTGACGTCAATGGGGTGGAGACTTGGAAATCCCCGTGAGTCAAACCGCTATCCACGCCCA
TTGATGTACTGCCAAAACCGCATCACCATGGTAATAGCGATGACTAATACGTAGATGTACTGCCAAGTAG
GAAAGTCCCATAAGGTCATGTACTGGGCATAATGCCAGGCGGGCCATTTACCGTCATTGACGTCAATAGG
GGGCGTACTTGGCATATGATACACTTGATGTACTGCCAAGTGGGCAGTTTACCGTAAATACTCCACCCAT
TGACGTCAATGGAAAGTCCCTATTGGCGTTACTATGGGAACATACGTCATTATTGACGTCAATGGGCGGG
GGTCGTTGGGCGGTCAGCCAGGCGGGCCATTTACCGTAAGTTATGTAACGCGGAACTCCATATATGGGCT
ATGAACTAATGACCCCGTAATTGATTACTATTAATAACTAGTCAATAATCAATGTCAACGCGTATATCTG
GCCCGTACATCGCGAAGCAGCGCAAAACGCCTAACCCTAAGCAGATTCTTCATGCAATTGTCGGTCAAGC
CTTGCCTTGTTGTAGCTTAAATTTTGCTCGCGCACTACTCAGCGACCTCCAACACACAAGCAGGGAGCAG
ATACTGGCTTAACTATGCGGCATCAGAGCAGATTGTACTGAGAGTGCACCATAGGGGATCGGGAGATCTC
CCGATCCGTCGACGTCAGGTGGCACTTTTCGGGGAAATGTGCGCGGAACCCCTATTTGTTTATTTTTCTA
AATACATTCAAATATGTATCCGCTCATGAGACAATAACCCTGATAAATGCTTCAATAATATTGAAAAAGG
AAGAGTATGAGTATTCAACATTTCCGTGTCGCCCTTATTCCCTTTTTTGCGGCATTTTGCCTTCCTGTTT
TTGCTCACCCAGAAACGCTGGTGAAAGTAAAAGATGCTGAAGATCAGTTGGGTGCACGAGTGGGTTACAT
CGAACTGGATCTCAACAGCGGTAAGATCCTTGAGAGTTTTCGCCCCGAAGAACGTTTTCCAATGATGAGC
ACTTTTAAAGTTCTGCTATGTGGCGCGGTATTATCCCGTATTGACGCCGGGCAAGAGCAACTCGGTCGCC
GCATACACTATTCTCAGAATGACTTGGTTGAGTACTCACCAGTCACAGAAAAGCATCTTACGGATGGCAT
GACAGTAAGAGAATTATGCAGTGCTGCCATAACCATGAGTGATAACACTGCGGCCAACTTACTTCTGACA
ACGATCGGAGGACCGAAGGAGCTAACCGCTTTTTTGCACAACATGGGGGATCATGTAACTCGCCTTGATC
GTTGGGAACCGGAGCTGAATGAAGCCATACCAAACGACGAGCGTGACACCACGATGCCTGTAGCAATGGC
AACAACGTTGCGCAAACTATTAACTGGCGAACTACTTACTCTAGCTTCCCGGCAACAATTAATAGACTGG
ATGGAGGCGGATAAAGTTGCAGGACCACTTCTGCGCTCGGCCCTTCCGGCTGGCTGGTTTATTGCTGATA
AATCTGGAGCCGGTGAGCGTGGGTCTCGCGGTATCATTGCAGCACTGGGGCCAGATGGTAAGCCCTCCCG
TATCGTAGTTATCTACACGACGGGGAGTCAGGCAACTATGGATGAACGAAATAGACAGATCGCTGAGATA
GGTGCCTCACTGATTAAGCATTGGTAACTGTCAGACCAAGTTTACTCATATATACTTTAGATTGATTTAA
AACTTCATTTTTAATTTAAAAGGATCTAGGTGAAGATCCTTTTTGATAATCTCATGACCAAAATCCCTTA
ACGTGAGTTTTCGTTCCACTGAGCGTCAGACCCCGTAGAAAAGATCAAAGGATCTTCTTGAGATCCTTTT
TTTCTGCGCGTAATCTGCTGCTTGCAAACAAAAAAACCACCGCTACCAGCGGTGGTTTGTTTGCCGGATC
AAGAGCTACCAACTCTTTTTCCGAAGGTAACTGGCTTCAGCAGAGCGCAGATACCAAATACTGTTCTTCT
AGTGTAGCCGTAGTTAGGCCACCACTTCAAGAACTCTGTAGCACCGCCTACATACCTCGCTCTGCTAATC
CTGTTACCAGTGGCTGCTGCCAGTGGCGATAAGTCGTGTCTTACCGGGTTGGACTCAAGACGATAGTTAC
CGGATAAGGCGCAGCGGTCGGGCTGAACGGGGGGTTCGTGCACACAGCCCAGCTTGGAGCGAACGACCTA
CACCGAACTGAGATACCTACAGCGTGAGCTATGAGAAAGCGCCACGCTTCCCGAAGGGAGAAAGGCGGAC
AGGTATCCGGTAAGCGGCAGGGTCGGAACAGGAGAGCGCACGAGGGAGCTTCCAGGGGGAAACGCCTGGT
ATCTTTATAGTCCTGTCGGGTTTCGCCACCTCTGACTTGAGCGTCGATTTTTGTGATGCTCGTCAGGGGG
GCGGAGCCTATGGAAAAACGCCAGCAACGCGGCCTTTTTACGGTTCCTGGCCTTTTGCTGGCCTTTTGCT
CACATGTTCTTTCCTGCGTTATCCCCTGATTCTGTGGATAACCGTATTACCGCCTTTGAGTGAGCTGATA
CCGCTCGCCGCAGCCGAACGACCGAGCGCAGCGAGTCAGTGAGCGAGGAAGCGGAAG
Features (pLannotate 1.2.2; 22 found; start..end, strand, type, name):
      2..94      +  CDS            lacI (fragment): lac repressor; lacI; The lac repressor binds to the lac operator to inhibit transcription in E. coli. This inhibition can be relieved by adding lactose or isopropyl-β-D-thiogalactopyranoside (IPTG).
    107..128     +  protein_bind   CAP binding site: CAP binding activates transcription in the presence of cAMP. E. coli catabolite activator protein
    143..173     +  promoter       lac promoter: promoter for the E. coli lac operon
    181..197     +  protein_bind   lac operator: The lac repressor binds to the lac operator to inhibit transcription in E. coli. This inhibition can be relieved by adding lactose or isopropyl-β-D-thiogalactopyranoside (IPTG). lac repressor encoded by lacI
    252..386     -  polyA_signal   SV40 poly(A) signal: SV40 polyadenylation signal
    381..539     -  CDS            ble (fragment): BLE_KLEPN - Experimental evidence at protein level: Swiss-Prot protein existence level 1. Binding protein with a strong affinity to the bleomycin family of antibiotics. Binds to CL990; an antimitotic-antibiotic compound. From Klebsiella pneumoniae.
    563..1354    -  CDS            neo: KKA2_KLEPN - Also known as kan, nptII. Experimental evidence at protein level: Swiss-Prot protein existence level 1. Resistance to kanamycin, neomycin, paromomycin, ribostamycin, butirosin and gentamicin B. From Klebsiella pneumoniae.
   1421..1750    -  promoter       SV40 promoter: SV40 enhancer and early promoter
   1759..1777    +  misc_feature   MCS (fragment): pUC18/19 multiple cloning site
   1863..2291    -  rep_origin     f1 ori (sequence partly withheld): f1 bacteriophage origin of replication; arrow indicates direction of (+) strand synthesis
   2312..2333    -  promoter       SV40 promoter (fragment): SV40 enhancer and early promoter
   2337..2561    -  polyA_signal   bGH poly(A) signal: bovine growth hormone polyadenylation signal
   2587..2605    +  promoter       SP6 promoter: promoter for bacteriophage SP6 RNA polymerase
   2713..3597    -  CDS            CCND1: CCND1_HUMAN - Also known as BCL1, PRAD1. Experimental evidence at protein level: Swiss-Prot protein existence level 1. Regulatory component of the cyclin D1-CDK4 (DC) complex that phosphorylates and inhibits members of the retinoblastoma (RB) protein family including RB1 and regulates the cell-cycle during G(1)/S transition. Phosphorylation of RB1 allows dissociation of the transcription factor E2F from the RB/E2F complex and the subsequent transcription of E2F target genes which are responsible for the progression through the G(1) phase. Hypophosphorylates RB1 in early G(1) phase. Cyclin D-CD
   3801..3819    -  promoter       T7 promoter: promoter for bacteriophage T7 RNA polymerase
   3835..3868    -  LTR            5' LTR (truncated) (fragment): truncated 5' long terminal repeat (LTR) from HIV-1
   3864..4067    -  promoter       CMV promoter: human cytomegalovirus (CMV) immediate early promoter
   4068..4447    -  enhancer       CMV enhancer: human cytomegalovirus immediate early enhancer
   4602..4654    +  misc_feature   bom (fragment): basis of mobility region from pBR322
   4713..4817    +  promoter       AmpR promoter: bla
   4818..5678    +  CDS            AmpR: β-lactamase; bla; confers resistance to ampicillin, carbenicillin, and related antibiotics
   5849..6437    +  rep_origin     ori: high-copy-number ColE1/pMB1/pBR322/pUC origin of replication
