[The description below was written by a language model from this plasmid's Addgene catalogue record and pLannotate feature annotations shown in this document.]
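Description:
Rc/CMV cyclin D1 K112E HA is a mammalian expression plasmid built on the pRc/CMV backbone that carries a mutant form of human cyclin D1 (CCND1). It is propagated in E. coli as a high-copy plasmid through a ColE1/pUC-type origin with ampicillin selection from the β-lactamase gene, and it also contains an f1 phage origin that permits single-stranded DNA production. For selection in mammalian cells, a neomycin phosphotransferase gene sits between the SV40 enhancer/early promoter and an SV40 polyadenylation signal, allowing stable transfectants to be selected with G418. Small annotated fragments of lacI, the lac promoter/operator, ble, bom and an HIV-1 LTR appear to be backbone remnants or short sequence matches, not functional parts of the design.

The roughly 1.1 kb insert was cloned between HindIII and XbaI sites, both of which are retained. It lies downstream of the human cytomegalovirus immediate early enhancer and promoter and upstream of the bovine growth hormone polyadenylation signal, giving strong constitutive expression in transfected mammalian cells. T7 and SP6 phage promoters flank the insert and can serve for sequencing or in vitro transcription. The coding sequence carries K112E, a point mutation in the cyclin box, and the catalogue lists a C-terminal HA epitope tag for detection or immunoprecipitation; the tag is not separately annotated in the feature table. The record does not describe the functional consequence of the mutation, but the associated publication concerns how D-type cyclin functions antagonise pRb-mediated suppression of proliferation. This suggests use alongside the wild-type parent construct to dissect cyclin D1 activities in cell-cycle control.
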