Addgene plasmid #8952: Rc/CMV cyclin D1 K112E HA
Depositing lab: Philip Hinds. Depositing organization: Tufts Medical Center. Publication: Multiple functions of D-type cyclins can antagonize pRb-mediated suppression of proliferation. Baker GL, Landis MW, Hinds PW. Cell Cycle. 2005 Feb . 4(2):330-8. 10.4161/cc.4.2.1485 PubMed 15684604.
Backbone
  Vector backbone: pRc/CMV
  Backbone size w/o insert (bp): 5542
  Vector type: Mammalian Expression
  Selectable markers: Neomycin (select with G418)
Growth in bacteria
  Bacterial resistance: Ampicillin, 100 μg/mL
  Growth temperature: 37°C
  Growth strain: DH5alpha
  Copy number: High Copy
Gene/Insert
  Gene/Insert name: cyclin D1
  Species: H. sapiens (human)
  Insert size (bp): 1100
  Mutation: K112E: point mutation in cyclin box
  Entrez Gene: CCND1 (a.k.a. BCL1, D11S287E, PRAD1, U21B31)
  Tag / fusion protein: HA (C terminal on insert)
  Cloning method: Restriction Enzyme; 5′ cloning site HindIII (not destroyed); 3′ cloning site XbaI (not destroyed)
  Sequencing primers: 5′ T7
Terms and licenses: Academic/Nonprofit Terms; Industry Terms: Not Available to Industry
Depositor comments: For parent plasmid information, see Author's Map link for Rc/CMV cyclin D1.
How to cite: Rc/CMV cyclin D1 K112E HA was a gift from Philip Hinds (Addgene plasmid # 8952 ; http://n2t.net/addgene:8952 ; RRID:Addgene_8952)
