>Addgene plasmid #8952 | Rc/CMV cyclin D1 K112E HA | addgene partial sequence | sequence record 17479 | CMV-F 5'-CGCAAATGGGCGGTAGGCGTG-3'
TACTGGCTTATCGAAATTAATACGACTCACTATAGGGAGACCCAAGCTTGGTACCGAGCTCGGATCCACT
AGTAACGGCCGCCAAATTCGGGGGCGCAGTAGCAGCGAGCAGCAGAGTCCGCACGCTCCGGCGAGGGGCA
GAAGAGCGCGAGGGAGCGCGGGGCAGCAGAAGCGAGAGCCGAGCGCGGACCCAGCCAGGACCCACAGCCC
TCCCCAGCTGCCCAGGAAGAGCCCCAGCCATGGAACACCAGCTCCTGTGCTGCGAAGTGGAAACCATCCG
CCGCGCGTACCCCGATGCCAACCTCCTCAACGACCGGGTGCTGCGGGCCATGCTGAAGGCGGAGGAGACC
TGCGCGCCCTCGGTGTCCTACTTCAAATGTGTGCAGAAGGAGGTCCTGCCGTCCATGCGGAAGATCGTCG
CCACCTGGATGCTGGAGGTCTGCGAGGAACAGAAGTGCGAGGAGGAGGTCTTCCCGCTGGCCATGAACTA
CCTGGACCGCTTCCTGTCGCTGGAGCCCGTGAAAAAGAGCCGCCTGCAGCTCCTGGGGGCCACTTGCATG
TTCGTGGCCTCTGAGATGAAGGAGACCATCCC
